Addgene plasmid #74037: FH95pUP95Q15AW (E7)
Purpose: lentiviral expression of Psd95 shRNA and Psd95 Q15A (no GFP)
Depositing lab: Robert Malenka & Oliver Schluter & Weifeng Xu. Depositing organization: Stanford University. Publication: Molecular dissociation of the role of PSD-95 in regulating synaptic strength and LTD. Xu W, Schluter OM, Steiner P, Czervionke BL, Sabatini B, Malenka RC. Neuron. 2008 Jan 24;57(2):248-62. doi: 10.1016/j.neuron.2007.11.027. PubMed 18215622.
Backbone
  Vector backbone: FUGW
  Backbone manufacturer: David Baltimore (Addgene plasmid # 14883)
  Backbone size w/o insert (bp): 9941
  Vector type: Mammalian Expression, Lentiviral, RNAi
Growth in bacteria
  Bacterial resistance: Ampicillin, 100 μg/mL
  Growth temperature: 37°C
  Growth strain: NEB Stable
  Copy number: High Copy
Gene/Insert
  Gene/Insert name: Psd95
  gRNA/shRNA sequence: GGA CAT CCA GGC ACA CAA G
  Species: H. sapiens (human)
  Mutation: Q15A
  Promoter: H1
  Cloning method: Restriction Enzyme; 5′ cloning site EcoRI (not destroyed); 3′ cloning site BstBI (destroyed during cloning)
  Sequencing primers: 5′ H1 tcgctatgtgttctgggaaa
Terms and licenses: Academic/Nonprofit Terms; Industry Terms: Not Available to Industry
Depositor comments: Map: FHUGW-(pUb)-HinDIII-SalI-XbaI-(p95Q15A)-noGFP
How to cite: FH95pUP95Q15AW (E7) was a gift from Robert Malenka & Oliver Schluter & Weifeng Xu (Addgene plasmid # 74037 ; http://n2t.net/addgene:74037 ; RRID:Addgene_74037)
