[The description below was written by a language model from this plasmid's Addgene catalogue record.]
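Description:
FH95pUP95Q15AW (E7) is a lentiviral transfer plasmid built on the FUGW backbone and designed for combined knockdown and replacement of PSD-95 in mammalian cells. It is classed as a mammalian expression, lentiviral and RNAi vector. In bacteria it is maintained as a high-copy plasmid under ampicillin selection. The catalogue entry provides no annotated feature table, so the standard lentiviral elements expected of a FUGW derivative (LTRs, packaging signal, WPRE) are not individually confirmed in the record.

The payload has two parts. An H1 promoter, an RNA polymerase III promoter commonly used for small hairpin RNAs, drives an shRNA directed against Psd95 to silence the endogenous transcript. The depositor's map notation indicates a derivative called FHUGW, in which a ubiquitin promoter (pUb) is followed by a short polylinker and a Psd95 coding sequence carrying the Q15A point mutation. The GFP found in the parental FUGW vector is absent, so the mutant protein is expressed untagged and without a fluorescent reporter. The insert species is listed as human. The record does not say whether the replacement cDNA is resistant to the shRNA, although this would normally be needed for such a design to work.

Placing both cassettes in one viral genome means that each transduced cell loses endogenous PSD-95 and gains the Q15A variant together. This allows the function of the mutant to be assessed with little contribution from the wild-type protein. The associated publication concerns separating the roles of PSD-95 in regulating synaptic strength and long-term depression, consistent with use of this construct for molecular replacement experiments in neurons.
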