>Addgene plasmid #74037 | FH95pUP95Q15AW (E7) | addgene partial sequence | sequence record 140895 | FUGW-Fwd 5'-ATTACAGGGACAGCAGAGATCC-3'
TCATCAACCCGCTCCAAGGAATCGCGGGCCCAGTGTCACTAGGCGGGAACACCCAGCGCGCGTGCGCCCT
GGCAGGAAGATGGCTGTGAGGGACAGGGGAGTGGCGCCCTGCAATATTTGCATGTCGCTATGTGTTCTGG
GAAATCACCATAAACGTGAAATGTCTTTGGATTTGGGAATCTTATAAGTTCTGTATGAGACCACAGATCC
CCGGACATCCAGGCACACAAGTTCAAGAGACTTGTGTGCCTGGATGTCCTTTTTGGAAAGCTTATCGAAT
TAATTAACCCGTGTCGGCTCCAGATCTGGCCTCCGCGCCGGGTTTTGGCGCCTCCCGCGGGCGCCCCCCT
CCTCACGGCGAGCGCTGCCACGTCAGACGAAGGGCGCAGCGAGCGTCCTGATCCTTCCGCCCGGACGCTC
AGGACAGCGGCCCGCTGCTCATAAGACTCGGCCTTAGAACCCCAGTATCAGCAGAAGGACATTTTAGGAC
GGGACTTGGGTGACTCTAGGGCACTGGTTTTCTTTCCAGAGAGCGGAACAGGCGAGGAAAAGTAGTCCCT
TCTCGGCGATTCTGCGGAGGGATCTCCGTGGGGCGGTGAACGCCGATGATTATATAAGGACGCGCCGGGT
GTGGCACAGCTAGTTCCGTCGCAGCCGGGATTTGGGTCGCGGTTCTTGTTTGTGGATCGCTGTGATCGTC
ACTTGGTGAGTAGCGGGCTGCTGGGCTGGCCGGGGCTTTCGTGGCCGCCGGGCCGCTCGGTGGGACG
