>Addgene plasmid #74037 | FH95pUP95Q15AW (E7) | addgene partial sequence | sequence record 141004 | WPRE-R 5'-CATAGCGTAAAAGGAGCAACA-3'
TTTTGTAATCCAGAGGTTGATTATCGATAAGCTTGATATCGAATTAATTCTAGCTCGAGCTAGCTTACTT
GTACACTCGAGTCAGAGTCTCTCTCGGGCTGGGACCCAGATGTAGGGGCCTGAGAGGTCTTCAATGACAC
GTTTCACTTTGTGATAGATCTCTTCAAAGCTGTCGCCCTCTACGATGGCTGAGAAGCACTCTGTGAACTC
CTGCTCCAGCTTCGTGGCTCTGTCGAAGGCTTTCCGGGCTTGCTCCTCTGTGATCCGCTTATTGATCTCT
AGCACATTCTCCAGGGAGCGGGGACGGATGAAGATGGCGATGGGGTGCAGGTGGGCCGCCTGCAGCCGCC
GCACGGCATTGGCCGAGACATCGAGGATGCAGTGCTTCCCCTGCTCTGCTACCTCTCGCACAGACTGGAC
GCTGGTCCCATAGAGGTGGCTGTTGTACTGGCCAGCCTCAATGAACTTATGCGCTTGAATATCCTTCTCC
ATTTTCTCCCGGGAGGAGACAAAGTGGTAATCCCGGCCGTCTATCTCATATTCCCGCTTAGGACGTGTCG
TATGAGGGACACAGGATCCAAACTTGTCGGGGAACTCGGAGAGAAGATCATCGTTGGCACGGTCTTTGGT
GGGTCCAAGGATGATGATGGGACGAGCATAGTGCACTTCCATCTGGGTCACCGTCTCATAGCTCAGAACC
GAGTCTTCTCGACCCTGTGATCCAGAGCTGGAGCCCCAGTCCTTGGCCTTTAACCTTGACCACTCTCGTC
GCTCGACCCGCCGTTTGCTGGGAATGAAGCC
