>Addgene plasmid #74037 | FH95pUP95Q15AW (E7) | addgene partial sequence | sequence record 141090 | hUBCpro-F 5'-TGAAGCTCCGGTTTTGAACT-3'
AATGTAATCATTTGGGTCAATATGTAATTTTCAGTGTTAGACTAGTAAATTGTCCGCTAAATTCTGGCCG
TTTTTGGCTTTTTTGTTAGACGAAGCTTGGGCTGCAGGTCGACTCTAGACCACCATGGACTGTCTCTGTA
TAGTGACAACCAAGAAATACCGCTACGCAGATGAAGACACGCCCCCTCTGGAACACAGCCCGGCCCACCT
CCCCAACCAGGCCAATTCTCCCCCTGTGATTGTCAACACGGACACCCTAGAAGCCCCAGGATATGAGTTG
CAGGTGAATGGAACAGAGGGGGAGATGGAGTATGAGGAGATCACATTGGAAAGGGGTAACTCAGGTCTGG
GCTTCAGCATCGCAGGTGGCACTGACAACCCGCACATCGGTGACGACCCGTCCATTTTTATCACCAAGAT
CATTCCTGGTGGGGCTGCAGCCCAGGATGGCCGCCTCAGGGTCAATGACAGCATCCTGTTTGTAAATGAA
GTGGATGTTCGGGAGGTGACCCATTCAGCTGCGGTGGAGGCCCTCAAAGAGGCAGGTTCCATCGTTCGCC
TCTATGTCATGCGCCGGAAACCCCCAGCCGAAAAGGTCATGGAGATCAAACTCATCAAAGGGCCTAAAGG
ACTTGGCTTCAGCATTGCGGGGGGCGTTGGGAACCAGCACATCCCTGGAGATAACAGCATCTATGTAACG
AAGATCATCGAAGGAGGTGCTGCCCACAAGGATGGCAGGTTGCAGATTGGAGACAAGATCCTGGCGGTCA
ACAGTGTGGGGCTGGAGGACGTCATGCACGAGGATGCCGTGGCAGCCCTGAAGAACACATATGACGTTGT
GTACCTAA
